>Addgene plasmid #189980 | pDB2-hPER1-mScarlet-I-CD4-bla | addgene full sequence | sequence record 383204 | Addgene NGS Result
AACCTGTCGTGCCAGCTGCATTAATGAATCGGCCAACGCGCGGGGAGAGGCGGTTTGCGTATTGGGCGCT
CTTCCGCTTCCTCGCTCACTGACTCGCTGCGCTCGGTCGTTCGGCTGCGGCGAGCGGTATCAGCTCACTC
AAAGGCGGTAATACGGTTATCCACAGAATCAGGGGATAACGCAGGAAAGAACATGTGAGCAAAAGGCCAG
CAAAAGGCCAGGAACCGTAAAAAGGCCGCGTTGCTGGCGTTTTTCCATAGGCTCCGCCCCCCTGACGAGC
ATCACAAAAATCGACGCTCAAGTCAGAGGTGGCGAAACCCGACAGGACTATAAAGATACCAGGCGTTTCC
CCCTGGAAGCTCCCTCGTGCGCTCTCCTGTTCCGACCCTGCCGCTTACCGGATACCTGTCCGCCTTTCTC
CCTTCGGGAAGCGTGGCGCTTTCTCATAGCTCACGCTGTAGGTATCTCAGTTCGGTGTAGGTCGTTCGCT
CCAAGCTGGGCTGTGTGCACGAACCCCCCGTTCAGCCCGACCGCTGCGCCTTATCCGGTAACTATCGTCT
TGAGTCCAACCCGGTAAGACACGACTTATCGCCACTGGCAGCAGCCACTGGTAACAGGATTAGCAGAGCG
AGGTATGTAGGCGGTGCTACAGAGTTCTTGAAGTGGTGGCCTAACTACGGCTACACTAGAAGAACAGTAT
TTGGTATCTGCGCTCTGCTGAAGCCAGTTACCTTCGGAAAAAGAGTTGGTAGCTCTTGATCCGGCAAACA
AACCACCGCTGGTAGCGGTGGTTTTTTTGTTTGCAAGCAGCAGATTACGCGCAGAAAAAAAGGATCTCAA
GAAGATCCTTTGATCTTTTCTACGGGGTCTGACGCTCAGTGGAACGAAAACTCACGTTAAGGGATTTTGG
TCATGAGATTATCAAAAAGGATCTTCACCTAGATCCTTTTAAATTAAAAATGAAGTTTTAAATCAATCTA
AAGTATATATGAGTAAACTTGGTCTGACAGTTACCAATGCTTAATCAGTGAGGCACCTATCTCAGCGATC
TGTCTATTTCGTTCATCCATAGTTGCCTGACTCCCCGTCGTGTAGATAACTACGATACGGGAGGGCTTAC
CATCTGGCCCCAGTGCTGCAATGATACCGCGAGACCCACGCTCACCGGCTCCAGATTTATCAGCAATAAA
CCAGCCAGCCGGAAGGGCCGAGCGCAGAAGTGGTCCTGCAACTTTATCCGCCTCCATCCAGTCTATTAAT
TGTTGCCGGGAAGCTAGAGTAAGTAGTTCGCCAGTTAATAGTTTGCGCAACGTTGTTGCCATTGCTACAG
GCATCGTGGTGTCACGCTCGTCGTTTGGTATGGCTTCATTCAGCTCCGGTTCCCAACGATCAAGGCGAGT
TACATGATCCCCCATGTTGTGCAAAAAAGCGGTTAGCTCCTTCGGTCCTCCGATCGTTGTCAGAAGTAAG
TTGGCCGCAGTGTTATCACTCATGGTTATGGCAGCACTGCATAATTCTCTTACTGTCATGCCATCCGTAA
GATGCTTTTCTGTGACTGGTGAGTACTCAACCAAGTCATTCTGAGAATAGTGTATGCGGCGACCGAGTTG
CTCTTGCCCGGCGTCAATACGGGATAATACCGCGCCACATAGCAGAACTTTAAAAGTGCTCATCATTGGA
AAACGTTCTTCGGGGCGAAAACTCTCAAGGATCTTACCGCTGTTGAGATCCAGTTCGATGTAACCCACTC
GTGCACCCAACTGATCTTCAGCATCTTTTACTTTCACCAGCGTTTCTGGGTGAGCAAAAACAGGAAGGCA
AAATGCCGCAAAAAAGGGAATAAGGGCGACACGGAAATGTTGAATACTCATACTCTTCCTTTTTCAATAT
TATTGAAGCATTTATCAGGGTTATTGTCTCATGAGCGGATACATATTTGAATGTATTTAGAAAAATAAAC
AAATAGGGGTTCCGCGCACATTTCCCCGAAAAGTGCCACCTGACGTCTAAGAAACCATTATTATCATGAC
ATTAACCTATAAAAATAGGCGTATCACGAGGCCCTTTCGTCTCGCGCGTTTCGGTGATGACGGTGAAAAC
CTCTGACACATGCAGCTCCCGGAGACGGTCACAGCTTGTCTGTAAGCGGATGCCGGGAGCAGACAAGCCC
GTCAGGGCGCGTCAGCGGGTGTTGGCGGGTGTCGGGGCTGGCTTAACTATGCGGCATCAGAGCAGATTGT
ACTGAGAGTGCACCATATGGGCCGGCCCTTAAGGTTTAAACTCTGAACCCCTTCTTGGGCAGGGACATGA
CCTCTGTGCTGAAGCAGGATCGGGAGCGGCTCCGAGCCATGCAGAAGCAGCAGCCTCGGTTTTCTGAGGA
CCAGCGGCGGGAACTGGGTGCTGTGCACTCCTGGGTCCGGAAGGGCCAACTGCCTCGGGCTCTTGATGTG
ATGGTGAGAGAAGCCTGGGACGGGGAGAAAAAAGAATTGAGCTCAAGTTCAAGGGGGAGAAAAAAGAATT
GAGCTCAAGTTCAAGGGGGAGAAAAAAGAATTGAGCTCAAGTTCAAGGGATCGAGGCCAAGAGCTGATCT
CCTTGATGTCCTTGGATCATTAATTCTGAAGAATGTTGATTCCACTAAATTTGCTGTGGATTATAGAATA
TTAAGCCGCGTGAGTCTTTGCAGAACTTTTCACAGCCTATCCTATGCTAATATGCATTGTGACTGTCCTG
TAACGGCATCTGGGTAGAGGGCACAAGGCACTGTCCAACCTTGTTGGACCGCAGGTGCATCTGTGTGGAC
TGGTGCTTCTTGGGAGTACATTTCGGGAAGCACAGTGGGCTGGGGGTGGGAAGCTGCGCTGGCAGGTTAG
CAGTGAGAACCCTGTCTGACTCTCTCATGTCCATTTCTCTCACCAAGGCCTGTGTGGACTGTGGGAGCAG
CACCCAAGATCCTGGTCACCCTGATGACCCACTCTTCTCAGAGCTGGATGGACTGGGGCTGGAGCCCATG
GAAGAGGGTGGAGGCGAGCAGGGCAGCAGCGGTGGCGGCAGTGGTGAGGGAGAGGGCTGCGAGGAGGCCC
AAGGCGGGGCCAAGGCTTCAAGCTCTCAGGACTTGGCTATGGAGGAGGAGGAAGAAGGCAGGAGCTCATC
CAGTCCAGCCTTACCTACAGCAGGAAACTGCACCAGCACCGGTGGCGGTGGTAGCGGCGGTGGTGGCTCT
GGTGGCGGTGGTTCAACGCGTGGTGGCAGCGTGAGCAAGGGCGAGGCAGTGATCAAGGAGTTCATGCGGT
TCAAGGTGCACATGGAGGGCTCCATGAACGGCCACGAGTTCGAGATCGAGGGCGAGGGCGAGGGCCGCCC
CTACGAGGGCACCCAGACCGCCAAGCTGAAGGTGACCAAGGGTGGCCCCCTGCCCTTCTCCTGGGACATC
CTGTCCCCTCAGTTCATGTACGGCTCCAGGGCCTTCATCAAGCACCCCGCCGACATCCCCGACTACTATA
AGCAGTCCTTCCCCGAGGGCTTCAAGTGGGAGCGCGTGATGAACTTCGAGGACGGCGGCGCCGTGACCGT
GACCCAGGACACCTCCCTGGAGGACGGCACCCTGATCTACAAGGTGAAGCTCCGCGGCACCAACTTCCCT
CCTGACGGCCCCGTAATGCAGAAGAAGACAATGGGCTGGGAAGCGTCCACCGAGCGGTTGTACCCCGAGG
ACGGCGTGCTGAAGGGCGACATTAAGATGGCCCTGCGCCTGAAGGACGGCGGCCGCTACCTGGCGGACTT
CAAGACCACCTACAAGGCCAAGAAGCCCGTGCAGATGCCCGGCGCCTACAACGTCGACCGCAAGTTGGAC
ATCACCTCCCACAACGAGGACTACACCGTGGTGGAACAGTACGAACGCTCCGAGGGCCGCCACTCCACCG
GCGGCATGGACGAGCTGTACAAGACTAGTGACTACAAAGACCATGACGGTGATTATAAAGATCATGACAT
CGATTACAAGGATGACGATGACAAGTTAGATCTAATAACTTCGTATAGCATACATTATACGAAGTTATTT
TGAATAAAATATCTTTATTTTCATTACATCTGTGTGTTGGTTTTTTGTGTTGAGCTGATTTAACAAAAAT
TTAACGCTGTGGAATGTGTGTCAGTTAGGGTGTGGAAAGTCCCCAGGCTCCCCAGGCAGGCAGAAGTATG
CAAAGCATGCATCTCAATTAGTCAGCAACCAGGTGTGGAAAGTCCCCAGGCTCCCCAGCAGGCAGAAGTA
TGCAAAGCATGCATCTCAATTAGTCAGCAACCATAGTCCCGCCCCTAACTCCGCCCATCCCGCCCCTAAC
TCCGCCCAGTTCCGCCCATTCTCCGCCCCATGGCTGACTAATTTTTTTTATTTATGCAGAGGCCGAGGCC
GCCTCTGCCTCTGAGCTATTCCAGAAGTAGTGAGGAGGCTTTTTTGGAGGCCTAGGCTTTTGCAAAAAGC
TATTGTATATCCATTTTCGGATCTGATCAGCACTGAGCAGGTACCGCCACCATGGTGAGCAAGGGCGAGG
AGCTGTTCACCGGGGTGGTGCCCATCCTGGTCGAGCTGGACGGCGACGTAAACGGCCACAAGTTCAGCGT
GTCCGGCGAGGGCGAGGGCGATGCCACCTACGGCAAGCTGACCCTGAAGTTCATCTGCACCACCGGCAAG
CTGCCCGTGCCCTGGCCCACCCTCGTGACCACCCTGACCTGGGGCGTGCAGTGCTTCGCCCGCTACCCCG
ACCACATGAAGCAGCACGACTTCTTCAAGTCCGCCATGCCCGAAGGCTACGTCCAGGAGCGCACCATCTT
CTTCAAGGACGACGGCAACTACAAGACCCGCGCCGAGGTGAAGTTCGAGGGCGACACCCTGGTGAACCGC
ATCGAGCTGAAGGGCATCGACTTCAAGGAGGACGGCAACATCCTGGGGCACAAGCTGGAGTACAACGCCA
TCAGCGACAACGTCTATATCACCGCCGACAAGCAGAAGAACGGCATCAAGGCCAACTTCAAGATCCGCCA
CAACATCGAGGACGGCAGCGTGCAGCTCGCCGACCACTACCAGCAGAACACCCCCATCGGCGACGGCCCC
GTGCTGCTGCCCGACAACCACTACCTGAGCACCCAGTCCAAGCTGAGCAAAGACCCCAACGAGAAGCGCG
ATCACATGGTCCTGCTGGAGTTCGTGACCGCCGCCGGGATCACTCTCGGCATGGACGAGCTGTACAAGGA
ATTCGGAAGCGGAGCTACTAACTTCAGCCTGCTGAAGCAGGCTGGAGACGTGGAGGAGAACCCTGGACCT
CACGTGGCCAAGCCTTTGTCTCAAGAAGAATCCACCCTCATTGAAAGAGCAACGGCTACAATCAACAGCA
TCCCCATCTCTGAAGACTACAGCGTCGCCAGCGCAGCTCTCTCTAGCGACGGCCGCATCTTCACTGGTGT
CAATGTATATCATTTTACTGGGGGACCTTGTGCAGAACTCGTGGTGCTGGGCACTGCTGCTGCTGCGGCA
GCTGGCAACCTGACTTGTATCGTCGCGATCGGAAATGAGAACAGGGGCATCTTGAGCCCCTGCGGACGGT
GCCGACAGGTGCTTCTCGATCTGCATCCTGGGATCAAAGCCATAGTGAAGGACAGTGATGGACAGCCGAC
GGCAGTTGGGATTCGTGAATTGCTGCCCTCTGGTTATGTGTGGGAGGGCTAACTCGAGACCCCAACTTGT
TTATTGCAGCTTATAATGGTTACAAATAAAGCAATAGCATCACAAATTTCACAAATAAAGCATTTTTTTC
ACTGCATTCTAGTTGTGGTTTGTCCAAACTCATCAATGTATCTTATCATGTCTGTATAGAAGTTCCTATT
CCGAAGTTCCTATTCTTCAAATAGTATAGGAACTTCATAACTTCGTATAGCATACATTATACGAAGTTAT
TTGATTAATTAAGCGATCGCACTCCATTCTGGGACCATCTCGAGGAGTCGATGAGAGGCTGTCTTCTCCT
ATGTCCCAATTCTCAGAACTCAGATGTGGCTAGACCAACCAGTGGGACACTGCCCCAGCTTCTCCCACCA
TAGGGGGCCGGACCCCCATCACCAGCCTAGGATCCAGGGGCTGCCTCTGGCCTCTTAGGGAGCAGAGAGC
AGAACTCCGCAGCCCAGCCCAGAGGAGTGTCACCTCCCACCTTTGGAGAGGAATCCTTCCCTCCCCTGGA
CAAAGTTGCTGACAAGCTGCTGAAGTGGCCTCTCCATATTCCAGCTGAGCCTGAATCTGACTCTTGAGGG
TTGGGGCTGCACTTATTTATTGCGGGGAGACAGCTCTCTCTCCCACCTCCTCCCCAGATGGGAGGAGAGC
CTGAGGCCCAAGCAGGACCCGGGGGTTCCAGCCCCTAGCTGCTCTGGAGTGGGGGAGGTTGGTGGACCAT
GGAGTCCCTGGTGCTGCCCCTCAGGTGGGACCCAGGCGTTCTCAGCTGTACCCTCTGCCGATGGCATTTG
TGTTTTTGATATTTGTGTCTGTTACTACTTTTTTAATACAAAAAGATAAAAACGCCCAGGACTTTGTGGA
ATGAAGTTTGGGGTTGGGGTGAGGGGAGCATGTCAAGGGGAGATGTGGCCCTGCTTTTGGGAAGGTTGTA
GTGAGGGTGTACAGGGCCATCTCCTGACGACCCCCATTCCTCTTTTCCCCCATCCTGTCCAGGTGAGGGC
CCTGCTGAGCCCGCTACGTCCACGTCCAGCTCAGACTCTGCTGTCCCCTCTAGCATGGCCTCAGCTGGGT
TTGCCCTGGGAAGGAGAGCTGAGAGGTGCGTGTGGCCAAGGGCTTGGGTAAGCTCCAGCCCGGGTCACGG
GTGGCCAAGGCACCTGCAGGTCAATTCCCTGGCATTATGCCCAGTACATGACCTTATGGGACTTTCCTAC
TTGGCAGTACATCTACGTATTAGTCATCGCTATTACCATGGTGATGCGGTTTTGGCAGTACATCAATGGG
CGTGGATAGCGGTTTGACTCACGGGGATTTCCAAGTCTCCACCCCATTGACGTCAATGGGAGTTTGTTTT
GGCACCAAAATCAACGGGACTTTCCAAAATGTCGTAACAACTCCGCCCCATTGACGCAAATGGGCGGTAG
GCGTGTACGGTGGGAGGTCTATATAAGCAGAGCTCGTTTAGTGAACCGTCAGATCGCCTGGAGACGCCAT
CCACGCTGTTTTGACCTCCATAGAAGACACCGGGACCGATCCAGCCTGGGGATCCACCATGAACCGGGGA
GTCCCTTTTAGGCACTTGCTTCTGGTGCTGCAACTGGCGCTCCTCCCAGCAGCCACTCAGGGA
[543 nt withheld, positions 7344-7886]
GCCTCCAGCATAGTCTATAAGAAAGAGGGGGAACAGGTGGAGTTCTCCTTCCCACTCGCCTTTACAGTTG
AAAAGCTGACGGGCAGTGGCGAGCTGTGGTGGCAGGCGGAGAGGGCTTCCTCCTCCAAGTCTTGGATCAC
CTTTGACCTGAAGAACAAGGAAGTGTCTGTAAAACGGGTTACCCAGGACCCTAAGCTCCAGATGGGCAAG
AAGCTCCCGCTCCACCTCACCCTGCCCCAGGCCTTGCCTCAGTATGCTGGCTCTGGAAACCTCACCCTGG
CCCTTGAAGCGAAAACAGGAAAGTTGCATCAGGAAGTGAACCTGGTGGTGATGAGAGCCACTCAGCTCCA
GAAAAATTTGACCTGTGAGGTGTGGGGACCCACCTCCCCTAAGCTGATGCTGAGCTTGAAACTGGAGAAC
AAGGAGGCAAAGGTCTCGAAGCGGGAGAAGGCGGTGTGGGTGCTGAACCCTGAGGCGGGGATGTGGCAGT
GTCTGCTGAGTGACTCGGGACAGGTCCTGCTGGAATCCAACATCAAGGTTCTGCCCACATGGTCGACCCC
GGTGCAGCCAATGGCCCTGATTGTGCTGGGGGGCGTCGCCGGCCTCCTGCTTTTCATTGGGCTAGGCATC
TTCTTCTGTGTCAGGTGCCGGCACTGAAGGCGACCTGCGGATCCCACGTCACTATTGTATACTCTATATT
ATACTCTATGTTATACTCTGTAATCCTACTCAATAAACGTGTCACGCCTGTGAAACCGTACTAAGTCTCC
CGTGTCTTCTTATCACCATCAGGTGACATCCTCGCCCAGGCTGTCAATCATGCCGGTATCGATTCCAGTA
GCACCGGCCCCACGCTGACAACCCACTCTTGCAGCGTTAGCAGCGCCCCTCTTAACAAGCCGACCCCCAC
CAGCGTCGCGGTTACTAACACTCCTCTCCCCGACCTGCAGCCCAAGCTTGGCGTAATCATGGTCATAGCT
GTTTCCTGTGTGAAATTGTTATCCGCTCACAATTCCACACAACATACGAGCCGGAAGCATAAAGTGTAAA
GCCTGGGGTGCCTAATGAGTGAGCTAACTCACATTAATTGCGTTGCGCTCACTGCCCGCTTTCCAGTCGG
GA
Features (pLannotate 1.2.2; 26 found; start..end, strand, type, name):
    252..840     -  rep_origin     ori: high-copy-number ColE1/pMB1/pBR322/pUC origin of replication
   1011..1871    -  CDS            AmpR: β-lactamase; bla; confers resistance to ampicillin, carbenicillin, and related antibiotics
   1872..1976    -  promoter       AmpR promoter: bla
   2071..2106    +  CDS            rop (fragment): Rop protein, which maintains plasmids at low copy number; rop
   2208..2259    +  misc_feature   bom (fragment): basis of mobility region from pBR322
   2301..2453    +  CDS            PER1 (fragment): PER1_HUMAN - Also known as KIAA0482, PER, RIGUI. Experimental evidence at protein level: Swiss-Prot protein existence level 1. Transcriptional repressor which forms a core component of the circadian clock. The circadian clock, an internal time-keeping system, regulates various physiological processes through the generation of approximately 24 hour circadian rhythms in gene expression, which are translated into rhythms in metabolism and behavior. It is derived from the Latin roots 'circa' (about) and 'diem' (day) and acts as an important regulator of a wide array of physiological functions incl
   2918..3187    +  CDS            PER1 (fragment): PER1_HUMAN - Also known as KIAA0482, PER, RIGUI. Experimental evidence at protein level: Swiss-Prot protein existence level 1. Transcriptional repressor which forms a core component of the circadian clock. The circadian clock, an internal time-keeping system, regulates various physiological processes through the generation of approximately 24 hour circadian rhythms in gene expression, which are translated into rhythms in metabolism and behavior. It is derived from the Latin roots 'circa' (about) and 'diem' (day) and acts as an important regulator of a wide array of physiological functions incl
   3209..3231    +  CDS            FAPα2 (fragment): fluorogen-activating protein composed of a dimer of the L5-MG single-chain antibody fragment (Szent-Gyorgyi et al., 2008) binds malachite green derivatives to produce red fluorescence
   3251..3943    +  CDS            mScarlet-I: mScarlet-I is a basic (constitutively fluorescent) red fluorescent protein published in 2016, derived from synthetic construct. It is reported to be a rapidly-maturing monomer with moderate acid sensitivity.
   3950..4015    +  CDS            3xFLAG: three tandem FLAG® epitope tags, followed by an enterokinase cleavage site
   4025..4058    +  protein_bind   loxP: Cre-mediated recombination occurs in the 8-bp core sequence (GCATACAT). Cre recombinase
   4063..4110    +  polyA_signal   poly(A) signal: synthetic polyadenylation signal
   4111..4137    +  rep_origin     f1 ori (fragment): f1 bacteriophage origin of replication; arrow indicates direction of (+) strand synthesis
   4146..4476    +  promoter       SV40 promoter: SV40 enhancer and early promoter
   4532..5248    +  CDS            mCerulean: mCerulean is a basic (constitutively fluorescent) cyan fluorescent protein published in 2005, derived from Aequorea victoria. It is reported to be a very rapidly-maturing monomer.
   5325..5722    +  CDS            BSD (fragment): blasticidin S deaminase; Aspergillus terreus BSD; confers resistance to blasticidin
   5734..5855    +  polyA_signal   SV40 poly(A) signal: SV40 polyadenylation signal
   5917..5950    +  protein_bind   loxP: Cre-mediated recombination occurs in the 8-bp core sequence (GCATACAT). Cre recombinase
   6888..6970    +  enhancer       CMV enhancer (fragment): human cytomegalovirus immediate early enhancer; contains an 18-bp deletion relative to the standard CMV enhancer
   6971..7174    +  promoter       CMV promoter: human cytomegalovirus (CMV) immediate early promoter
   7269..8540    +  CDS            CD4 (truncated) (sequence partly withheld): truncated human CD4 cell surface glycoprotein lacking the cytoplasmic tail
   8666..8827    +  CDS            UL122 (fragment): VIE2_HCMVT - Experimental evidence at protein level: Swiss-Prot protein existence level 1. Stimulates viral early and late gene expression and thus play a crucial role in the regulation of productive infection. In addition, activates quiescent cells to reenter the cell cycle and upregulates several E2F-responsive genes, which are responsible for pushing the cell into S phase. In S-phase, inhibits cellular DNA synthesis and blocks further cell cycle progression. From Human cytomegalovirus (strain Towne) (HHV-5) (Human herpesvirus 5).
   8882..8898    -  protein_bind   lac operator: The lac repressor binds to the lac operator to inhibit transcription in E. coli. This inhibition can be relieved by adding lactose or isopropyl-β-D-thiogalactopyranoside (IPTG). lac repressor encoded by lacI
   8906..8936    -  promoter       lac promoter: promoter for the E. coli lac operon
   8951..8972    -  protein_bind   CAP binding site: CAP binding activates transcription in the presence of cAMP. E. coli catabolite activator protein
   8985..69      -  CDS            lacI (fragment) (across the origin): lac repressor; lacI; The lac repressor binds to the lac operator to inhibit transcription in E. coli. This inhibition can be relieved by adding lactose or isopropyl-β-D-thiogalactopyranoside (IPTG).
