[The description below was written by a language model from this plasmid's Addgene catalogue record and pLannotate feature annotations shown in this document.]
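Description:
pDB2-hPER1-mScarlet-I-CD4-bla is a CRISPR homology-directed repair donor plasmid for knocking a red fluorescent tag into the endogenous human PER1 locus, so that the circadian repressor PER1 is expressed as a C-terminal mScarlet-I fusion. It is built on pDB2, a pUC57 derivative, and is propagated in E. coli as a high-copy plasmid through a ColE1/pUC-type origin with ampicillin selection (AmpR). It carries no nuclease or guide RNA. The record states it should be used together with a separate Cas9/sgRNA plasmid, and that silent mutations were introduced into the PER1 homology sequence so the donor itself is not cut.

The annotated PER1 coding fragments form the upstream homology region ending at the position of the stop codon. They are followed by a short linker-like stretch, mScarlet-I (cloned between MluI and SpeI) and a 3xFLAG epitope. Directly downstream sits a loxP-flanked positive selection cassette: a synthetic poly(A) signal, then the SV40 enhancer/early promoter driving mCerulean-P2A-blasticidin S deaminase with an SV40 poly(A). Integrants can therefore be enriched by blasticidin or cyan fluorescence, and the cassette can later be removed with Cre. The unannotated stretch after the second loxP presumably holds the downstream homology arm described in the record.

Outside the homology arms, a CMV promoter drives a truncated human CD4 lacking the cytoplasmic tail. This surface marker serves as negative selection, because correct homologous recombination excludes it, whereas random integration of the plasmid or persisting plasmid leaves cells CD4-positive. The associated publication indicates use in single-cell studies of circadian clock protein dynamics.
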