Addgene plasmid #189980: pDB2-hPER1-mScarlet-I-CD4-bla
Purpose: Donor Vector to integrate mScarlet-I C-terminal into the human PER1 Locus to express it as a fusion protein
Depositing lab: Achim Kramer. Depositing organization: Charite Universitaetsmedizin Berlin. Publication: Circadian period is compensated for repressor protein turnover rates in single cells. Gabriel CH, Del Olmo M, Rizki Widini A, Roshanbin R, Woyde J, Hamza E, Gutu NN, Zehtabian A, Ewers H, Granada A, Herzel H, Kramer A. Proc Natl Acad Sci U S A. 2024 Aug 20;121(34):e2404738121. doi: 10.1073/pnas.2404738121. Epub 2024 Aug 14. PubMed 39141353.
Backbone
  Vector backbone: pDB2, derived from pUC57
  Backbone size w/o insert (bp): 8315
  Total vector size (bp): 9008
  Modifications to backbone: regions homologous to the hPER1 genomic region (surrounding STOP codon) flank insert + floxed positive selection cassette (mCerulean-P2A-blaR). Silent mutations to the hPER1 genomic sequence were inserted to avoid donor vector targeting by Cas9/sgRNA. Negative Selection cassette expresses hCD4. Should be used together with Cas9/sgRNA plasmid #189987 or #189988
  Vector type: CRISPR
  Selectable markers: Blasticidin
Growth in bacteria
  Bacterial resistance: Ampicillin, 100 μg/mL
  Growth temperature: 37°C
  Growth strain: DH5alpha
  Copy number: High Copy
Gene/Insert
  Gene/Insert name: mScarlet-I
  Species: Synthetic
  Insert size (bp): 693
  Tag / fusion protein: 3xFlag (C terminal on insert)
  Cloning method: Restriction Enzyme; 5′ cloning site MluI (not destroyed); 3′ cloning site SpeI (not destroyed)
  Sequencing primers: 5′ --; 3′ --
Resource information
  A portion of this plasmid was derived from a plasmid made by: hCD4 was cloned from Addgene #35712, mScarlet was cloned from #98839
Terms and licenses: Academic/Nonprofit Terms; Industry Terms: Not Available to Industry
Depositor comments: Please visit https://www.biorxiv.org/content/10.1101/2024.02.06.579141v1 for bioRxiv preprint.
How to cite: pDB2-hPER1-mScarlet-I-CD4-bla was a gift from Achim Kramer (Addgene plasmid # 189980 ; http://n2t.net/addgene:189980 ; RRID:Addgene_189980)
